>Addgene plasmid #178972 | pKeratin-emiRFP2-N1 | addgene full sequence | sequence record 371214 | Addgene NGS Result
CGTTACATAACTTACGGTAAATGGCCCGCCTGGCTGACCGCCCAACGACCCCCGCCCATTGACGTCAATA
ATGACGTATGTTCCCATAGTAACGCCAATAGGGACTTTCCATTGACGTCAATGGGTGGAGTATTTACGGT
AAACTGCCCACTTGGCAGTACATCAAGTGTATCATATGCCAAGTACGCCCCCTATTGACGTCAATGACGG
TAAATGGCCCGCCTGGCATTATGCCCAGTACATGACCTTATGGGACTTTCCTACTTGGCAGTACATCTAC
GTATTAGTCATCGCTATTACCATGGTGATGCGGTTTTGGCAGTACATCAATGGGCGTGGATAGCGGTTTG
ACTCACGGGGATTTCCAAGTCTCCACCCCATTGACGTCAATGGGAGTTTGTTTTGGCACCAAAATCAACG
GGACTTTTCAAAATGTCGTAACAACTCCGCCCCATTGACGCAAATGGGCGGTAGGCGTGTACGGTGGGAG
GTCTATATAAGCAGAGCTGGTTTAGTGAACCGTCAGATCCGCTAGCACCATGAGCTTCACCACTCGCTCC
ACCTTCTCCACCAACTACCGGTCCCTGGGCTCTGTCCAGGCGCCCAGCTACGGCGCCCGGCCGGTCAGCA
GCGCGGCCAGCGTCTATGCAGGCGCTGGGGGCTCTGGTTCCCGGATCTCCGTGTCCCGCTCCACCAGCTT
CAGGGGCGGCATGGGGTCCGGGGGCCTGGCCACCGGGATAGCCGGGGGTCTGGCAGGAATGGGAGGCATC
CAGAACGAGAAGGAGACCATGCAAAGCCTGAACGACCGCCTGGCCTCTTACCTGGACAGAGTGAGGAGCC
TGGAGACCGAGAACCGGAGGCTGGAGAGCAAAATCCGGGAGCACTTGGAGAAGAAGGGACCCCAGGTCAG
AGACTGGAGCCATTACTTCAAGATCATCGAGGACCTGAGGGCTCAGATCTTCGCAAATACTGTGGACAAT
GCCCGCATCGTTCTGCAGATTGACAATGCCCGTCTTGCTGCTGATGACTTTAGAGTCAAGTATGAGACAG
AGCTGGCCATGCGCCAGTCTGTGGAGAACGACATCCATGGGCTCCGCAAGGTCATTGATGACACCAATAT
CACACGACTGCAGCTGGAGACAGAGATCGAGGCTCTCAAGGAGGAGCTGCTCTTCATGAAGAAGAACCAC
GAAGAGGAAGTAAAAGGCCTACAAGCCCAGATTGCCAGCTCTGGGTTGACCGTGGAGGTAGATGCCCCCA
AATCTCAGGACCTCGCCAAGATCATGGCAGACATCCGGGCCCAATATGACGAGCTGGCTCGGAAGAACCG
AGAGGAGCTAGACAAGTACTGGTCTCAGCAGATTGAGGAGAGCACCACAGTGCTCACCACACAGTCTGCT
GAGGTTGGAGCTGCTGAGACGACGCTCACAGAGCTGAGACGTACAGTCCAGTCCTTGGAGATCGACCTGG
ACTCCATGAGAAATCTGAAGGCCAGCTTGGAGAACAGCCTGAGGGAGGTGGAGGCCCGCTACGCCCTACA
GATGGAGCAGCTCAACGGGATCCTGCTGCACCTTGAGTCAGAGCTGGCACAGACCCGGGCAGAGGGACAG
CGCCAGGCCCAGGAGTATGAGGCCCTGCTGAACATCAAGGTCAAGCTGGAGGCTGAGATCGCCACCTACC
GCCGCCTGCTGGAAGATGGCGAGGACTTTAATCTTGGTGATGCCTTGGACAGCAGCAACTCCATGCAAAC
CATCCAAAAGACCACCACCCGCCGGATAGTGGATGGCAAAGTGGTGTCTGAGACCAATGACACCAAAGTT
CTGAGGCATCGAATTCTGCAGTCGACGGTACCACCGGTCATGGCCGAGGGCAGCGTGGCCAGACAGCCCG
ACCTGCTGACCTGTGAGCACGAAGAAATCCATCTGGCCGGATCCATCCAGCCACACGGAACACTGCTGGT
GGTCTCCGAGCCTGACCATAGAATAATTCAGGCATCTGCCAACGCCGCTGAATTCCTGAATCTGGGAAGT
GTGCTGGGAATCCCCCTGGCTGAGATCGACGGGGATCTACTGATCAAGATTCTGCCCCACCTGGACCTTA
CCGCAGAAGGAATGCCAGTGGCCGTCAGGTGCCGCATTGGAAACCCCTCCACAGAGTACGACGGACTGAT
GCATCGACCACCTGAAGGAGGACTGATCATTGAGCTGGAACGGGCTGGGCCATCCATTGATCTGAGCGGA
ACACTGGCTCCCGCACTGGAGCGAATTCGAACTGCAGGATCCCTGAGGGCTCTGTGCGACGATACTGTAC
TGCTGTTCCAGCAGTGTACCGGCTACGACCGAGTGATGGTCTATCGGTTCGATGAACGGGGGCACGGAGA
GGTGTATTCAGAAATTCATGTGACTGGACTGGAGAGCTACTTTGGCAACAGGTATCCTAGCTCCCTCGTG
CCACAGATGGCCCGGCGGCTGTACGTGAGACAGAGGGTGCGCGTCCTGGTAGATGTCACCTATCAGCCTG
TGCCACTGGAGCCAAGACTGAGTCCCCTGACTGGCAGGGACCTGGATATGTCAGGGTGTTTTCTGCGCTC
TATGAGTCCTACTCACCTGCAGTTCCTGAAGAACATGGGCGTGCGGGCAACACTGGTGGTCAGCCTGGTG
GTCGGAGGCAAACTGTGGGGGCTGGTGATCTGCCACCATTATCTGCCACGCTTCATCCATTTTGAGCTGC
GAGCAATTTGTGTGCTGCTGGCCGAAGCTATCGCAACCCGCATTACAGCCCTGTAGGCGGCCGCGACTCT
AGATCATAATCAGCCATACCACATTTGTAGAGGTTTTACTTGCTTTAAAAAACCTCCCACACCTCCCCCT
GAACCTGAAACATAAAATGAATGCAATTGTTGTTGTTAACTTGTTTATTGCAGCTTATAATGGTTACAAA
TAAAGCAATAGCATCACAAATTTCACAAATAAAGCATTTTTTTCACTGCATTCTAGTTGTGGTTTGTCCA
AACTCATCAATGTATCTTAAGGCGTAAATTGTAAGCGTTAATATTTTGTTAAAATTCGCGTTAAATTTTT
GTTAAATCAGCTCATTTTTTAACCAATAGGCCGAAATCGGCAAAATCCCTTATAAATCAAAAGAATAGAC
CGAGATAGGGT
[37 nt withheld, positions 3162-3198]
AAAGAACGTGGACTCCAACGTCAAAGG
[49 nt withheld, positions 3226-3274]
T
[91 nt withheld, positions 3276-3366]
G
[124 nt withheld, positions 3368-3491]
CAGGTGGCACTTTTCGGGGAAATGTGCGCGGAACCCCTATTTGTTTATTTTTCTAAATACATTCAAATAT
GTATCCGCTCATGAGACAATAACCCTGATAAATGCTTCAATAATATTGAAAAAGGAAGAGTCCTGAGGCG
GAAAGAACCAGCTGTGGAATGTGTGTCAGTTAGGGTGTGGAAAGTCCCCAGGCTCCCCAGCAGGCAGAAG
TATGCAAAGCATGCATCTCAATTAGTCAGCAACCAGGTGTGGAAAGTCCCCAGGCTCCCCAGCAGGCAGA
AGTATGCAAAGCATGCATCTCAATTAGTCAGCAACCATAGTCCCGCCCCTAACTCCGCCCATCCCGCCCC
TAACTCCGCCCAGTTCCGCCCATTCTCCGCCCCATGGCTGACTAATTTTTTTTATTTATGCAGAGGCCGA
GGCCGCCTCGGCCTCTGAGCTATTCCAGAAGTAGTGAGGAGGCTTTTTTGGAGGCCTAGGCTTTTGCAAA
GATCGATCAAGAGACAGGATGAGGATCGTTTCGCATGATTGAACAAGATGGATTGCACGCAGGTTCTCCG
GCCGCTTGGGTGGAGAGGCTATTCGGCTATGACTGGGCACAACAGACAATCGGCTGCTCTGATGCCGCCG
TGTTCCGGCTGTCAGCGCAGGGGCGCCCGGTTCTTTTTGTCAAGACCGACCTGTCCGGTGCCCTGAATGA
ACTGCAAGACGAGGCAGCGCGGCTATCGTGGCTGGCCACGACGGGCGTTCCTTGCGCAGCTGTGCTCGAC
GTTGTCACTGAAGCGGGAAGGGACTGGCTGCTATTGGGCGAAGTGCCGGGGCAGGATCTCCTGTCATCTC
ACCTTGCTCCTGCCGAGAAAGTATCCATCATGGCTGATGCAATGCGGCGGCTGCATACGCTTGATCCGGC
TACCTGCCCATTCGACCACCAAGCGAAACATCGCATCGAGCGAGCACGTACTCGGATGGAAGCCGGTCTT
GTCGATCAGGATGATCTGGACGAAGAGCATCAGGGGCTCGCGCCAGCCGAACTGTTCGCCAGGCTCAAGG
CGAGCATGCCCGACGGCGAGGATCTCGTCGTGACCCATGGCGATGCCTGCTTGCCGAATATCATGGTGGA
AAATGGCCGCTTTTCTGGATTCATCGACTGTGGCCGGCTGGGTGTGGCGGACCGCTATCAGGACATAGCG
TTGGCTACCCGTGATATTGCTGAAGAGCTTGGCGGCGAATGGGCTGACCGCTTCCTCGTGCTTTACGGTA
TCGCCGCTCCCGATTCGCAGCGCATCGCCTTCTATCGCCTTCTTGACGAGTTCTTCTGAGCGGGACTCTG
GGGTTCGAAATGACCGACCAAGCGACGCCCAACCTGCCATCACGAGATTTCGATTCCACCGCCGCCTTCT
ATGAAAGGTTGGGCTTCGGAATCGTTTTCCGGGACGCCGGCTGGATGATCCTCCAGCGCGGGGATCTCAT
GCTGGAGTTCTTCGCCCACCCTAGGGGGAGGCTAACTGAAACACGGAAGGAGACAATACCGGAAGGAACC
CGCGCTATGACGGCAATAAAAAGACAGAATAAAACGCACGGTGTTGGGTCGTTTGTTCATAAACGCGGGG
TTCGGTCCCAGGGCTGGCACTCTGTCGATACCCCACCGAGACCCCATTGGGGCCAATACGCCCGCGTTTC
TTCCTTTTCCCCACCCCACCCCCCAAGTTCGGGTGAAGGCCCAGGGCTCGCAGCCAACGTCGGGGCGGCA
GGCCCTGCCATAGCCTCAGGTTACTCATATATACTTTAGATTGATTTAAAACTTCATTTTTAATTTAAAA
GGATCTAGGTGAAGATCCTTTTTGATAATCTCATGACCAAAATCCCTTAACGTGAGTTTTCGTTCCACTG
AGCGTCAGACCCCGTAGAAAAGATCAAAGGATCTTCTTGAGATCCTTTTTTTCTGCGCGTAATCTGCTGC
TTGCAAACAAAAAAACCACCGCTACCAGCGGTGGTTTGTTTGCCGGATCAAGAGCTACCAACTCTTTTTC
CGAAGGTAACTGGCTTCAGCAGAGCGCAGATACCAAATACTGTTCTTCTAGTGTAGCCGTAGTTAGGCCA
CCACTTCAAGAACTCTGTAGCACCGCCTACATACCTCGCTCTGCTAATCCTGTTACCAGTGGCTGCTGCC
AGTGGCGATAAGTCGTGTCTTACCGGGTTGGACTCAAGACGATAGTTACCGGATAAGGCGCAGCGGTCGG
GCTGAACGGGGGGTTCGTGCACACAGCCCAGCTTGGAGCGAACGACCTACACCGAACTGAGATACCTACA
GCGTGAGCTATGAGAAAGCGCCACGCTTCCCGAAGGGAGAAAGGCGGACAGGTATCCGGTAAGCGGCAGG
GTCGGAACAGGAGAGCGCACGAGGGAGCTTCCAGGGGGAAACGCCTGGTATCTTTATAGTCCTGTCGGGT
TTCGCCACCTCTGACTTGAGCGTCGATTTTTGTGATGCTCGTCAGGGGGGCGGAGCCTATGGAAAAACGC
CAGCAACGCGGCCTTTTTACGGTTCCTGGCCTTTTGCTGGCCTTTTGCTCACATGTTCTTTCCTGCGTTA
TCCCCTGATTCTGTGGATAACCGTATTACCGCCATGCATTAGTTATTAATAGTAATCAATTACGGGGTCA
TTAGTTCATAGCCCATATATGGAGTTCCG
Features (pLannotate 1.2.2; 17 found; start..end, strand, type, name):
      1..304     +  enhancer       CMV enhancer: human cytomegalovirus immediate early enhancer
    377..394     -  promoter       CMV promoter (fragment): human cytomegalovirus (CMV) immediate early promoter
    457..508     +  promoter       CMVd2 promoter: truncated human cytomegalovirus (CMV) immediate early promoter that yields moderately reduced expression relative to the full-length promoter
    540..1829    +  CDS            KRT18: K1C18_HUMAN - Also known as CYK18. Experimental evidence at protein level: Swiss-Prot protein existence level 1. Involved in the uptake of thrombin-antithrombin complexes by hepatic cells (By similarity). When phosphorylated, plays a role in filament reorganization. Involved in the delivery of mutated CFTR to the plasma membrane. Together with KRT8, is involved in interleukin-6 (IL-6)-mediated barrier protection. From Homo sapiens (Human).
   1829..1852    +  misc_feature   MCS (fragment): multiple cloning site
   1860..2783    +  CDS            emiRFP703: emiRFP703 is a basic (constitutively fluorescent) near ir fluorescent protein published in 2020, derived from Rhodopseudomonas palustris. It has low acid sensitivity. It requires the cofactor biliverdin for fluorescence.
   2802..2885    +  CDS            large T antigen (fragment): large T antigen from SV40 (simian virus 40)
   2908..3029    +  polyA_signal   SV40 poly(A) signal: SV40 polyadenylation signal
   3063..3491    -  rep_origin     f1 ori (sequence partly withheld): f1 bacteriophage origin of replication; arrow indicates direction of (+) strand synthesis
   3518..3622    +  promoter       AmpR promoter: bla
   3624..3981    +  promoter       SV40 promoter: SV40 enhancer and early promoter
   4016..4810    +  CDS            NeoR/KanR: aminoglycoside phosphotransferase from Tn5; aph(3')-II (or nptII); confers resistance to neomycin, kanamycin, and G418 (Geneticin®)
   4831..4983    +  CDS            ble (fragment): BLE_KLEPN - Experimental evidence at protein level: Swiss-Prot protein existence level 1. Binding protein with a strong affinity to the bleomycin family of antibiotics. Binds to CL990; an antimitotic-antibiotic compound. From Klebsiella pneumoniae.
   5042..5089    +  polyA_signal   HSV TK poly(A) signal: herpes simplex virus thymidine kinase polyadenylation signal (Cole and Stacy, 1985)
   5180..5196    -  polyA_signal   bGH poly(A) signal (fragment): bovine growth hormone polyadenylation signal
   5418..6006    +  rep_origin     ori: high-copy-number ColE1/pMB1/pBR322/pUC origin of replication
   6121..6180    +  enhancer       CMV enhancer (fragment): human cytomegalovirus immediate early enhancer
