[The description below was written by a language model from this plasmid's Addgene catalogue record and pLannotate feature annotations shown in this document.]
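Description:
pKeratin-emiRFP2-N1 is a 6,180 bp mammalian expression plasmid built on the pEGFP-N1 backbone. It carries a 2,247 bp insert that encodes keratin fused at its C-terminus to the near-infrared fluorescent protein emiRFP2. The human cytomegalovirus immediate-early enhancer and promoter drive transcription, and an SV40 polyadenylation signal terminates it.

In the feature table the keratin portion is annotated as human keratin 18 (KRT18). A short remnant of the multiple cloning site follows it and serves as a linker. The next reading frame is labelled emiRFP703, which appears to be the closest match in the annotation database to emiRFP2. Proteins of this family derive from a bacterial phytochrome and need the cofactor biliverdin to fluoresce. The depositor notes a V282L substitution in keratin that did not affect imaging in their hands. The catalogue lists human, mouse and synthetic as insert species, but the record does not explain the mouse component.

The plasmid is propagated in E. coli through a high-copy ColE1/pUC-type origin, and an f1 origin is also present. A single NeoR/KanR gene (Tn5 aminoglycoside phosphotransferase) sits behind tandem bacterial (bla) and SV40 early promoters, with an HSV TK polyadenylation signal downstream. This arrangement gives kanamycin resistance in bacteria and G418 selection in mammalian cells. The short large T antigen, ble, bGH poly(A) and reverse-strand CMV fragments are most likely backbone remnants or incidental annotation matches rather than functional parts.

According to the record, the construct expresses the keratin fusion in mammalian cells. This would label intermediate filaments in the near-infrared channel, consistent with testing how emiRFP2 performs as a fusion tag in imaging.
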