Addgene plasmid #178972: pKeratin-emiRFP2-N1
Purpose: Expresses the fusion protein of Keratin-emiRFP2 in mammalian cells
Depositing lab: Kiryl Piatkevich. Depositing organization: Westlake University. Publication: Rapid directed molecular evolution of fluorescent proteins in mammalian cells. Babakhanova S, Jung EE, Namikawa K, Zhang H, Wang Y, Subach OM, Korzhenevskiy DA, Rakitina TV, Xiao X, Wang W, Shi J, Drobizhev M, Park D, Eisenhard L, Tang H, Koster RW, Subach FV, Boyden ES, Piatkevich KD. Protein Sci. 2022 Mar;31(3):728-751. doi: 10.1002/pro.4261. Epub 2021 Dec 30. PubMed 34913537.
Backbone
  Vector backbone: pEGFP-N1
  Backbone size w/o insert (bp): 3933
  Total vector size (bp): 6180
  Vector type: Mammalian Expression
  Selectable markers: Neomycin (select with G418)
Growth in bacteria
  Bacterial resistance: Kanamycin, 50 μg/mL
  Growth temperature: 37°C
  Growth strain: DH5alpha
  Copy number: Unknown
Gene/Insert
  Gene/Insert name: Keratin-emiRFP2
  Species: H. sapiens (human), M. musculus (mouse), Synthetic
  Insert size (bp): 2247
  Cloning method: Ligation Independent Cloning
  Sequencing primers: 5′ cgcaaatgggcggtaggcgtg; 3′ gctattgctttatttgtaaccattataagctgc
Terms and licenses: Academic/Nonprofit Terms; Industry Terms: Not Available to Industry
Depositor comments: Please note: Plasmid contains a V282L mutation in Keratin. This mutation did not affect imaging by the depositing lab.
How to cite: pKeratin-emiRFP2-N1 was a gift from Kiryl Piatkevich (Addgene plasmid # 178972 ; http://n2t.net/addgene:178972 ; RRID:Addgene_178972)
